>Addgene plasmid #124021 | JPF0419v | addgene full sequence | sequence record 262675 | Addgene NGS Result
TTAACGTGAGTTTTCGTTCCACTGAGCGTCAGACCCCGTAGAAAAGATCAAAGGATCTTCTTGAGATCCT
TTTTTTCTGCGCGTAATCTGCTGCTTGCAAACAAAAAAACCACCGCTACCAGCGGTGGTTTGTTTGCCGG
ATCAAGAGCTACCAACTCTTTTTCCGAAGGTAACTGGCTTCAGCAGAGCGCAGATACCAAATACTGTTCT
TCTAGTGTAGCCGTAGTTAGGCCACCACTTCAAGAACTCTGTAGCACCGCCTACATACCTCGCTCTGCTA
ATCCTGTTACCAGTGGCTGCTGCCAGTGGCGATAAGTCGTGTCTTACCGGGTTGGACTCAAGACGATAGT
TACCGGATAAGGCGCAGCGGTCGGGCTGAACGGGGGGTTCGTGCACACAGCCCAGCTTGGAGCGAACGAC
CTACACCGAACTGAGATACCTACAGCGTGAGCTATGAGAAAGCGCCACGCTTCCCGAAGGGAGAAAGGCG
GACAGGTATCCGGTAAGCGGCAGGGTCGGAACAGGAGAGCGCACGAGGGAGCTTCCAGGGGGAAACGCCT
GGTATCTTTATAGTCCTGTCGGGTTTCGCCACCTCTGACTTGAGCGTCGATTTTTGTGATGCTCGTCAGG
GGGGCGGAGCCTATGGAAAAACGCCAGCAACGCGGCCTTTTTACGGTTCCTGGCCTTTTGCTGGCCTTTT
GCTCACATGTTCTTTCCTGCGTTATCCCCTGATTCTGTGGATAACCGTGCGGCCGCCAATTAATACGACT
CACTATAGGGCGAATTGGGGCGCGCCATTCTAGATTAACCCTAGAAAGATAGTCTGCGTAAAATTGACGC
ATGCATTCTTGAAATATTGCTCTCTCTTTCTAAATAGCGCGAATCCGTCGCTGTGCATTTAGGACATCTC
AGTCGCCGCTTGGAGCTCCCGTGAGGCGTGCTTGTCAATGCGGTAAGTGTCACTGATTTTGAACTATAAC
GACCGCGTGAGTCAAAATGACGCATGATTATCTTTTACGTGACTTTTAAGATTTAACTCATACGATAATT
ATATTGTTATTTCATGTTCTACTTACGTGATAACTTATTATATATATATTTTCTTGTTATAGATATCAAC
TAGAATGCTAGCATGGGCCCAGATCTCCATGGGCCCTGAATTCGCATCTAGACTGAACTGGCCGATAATT
GCAGACGAGGAGCATCGCCCTTCCCCGGCCCTCAGGTAAGAGGACCAAATACCGTAGCCGTTTCCAATTT
CAGTCCTTTAGCGCCACCTGGTGCTAACTACTCTATCACGCTTTTATCCAATAACTACCTTTGTAAATTT
CCTTTCAAAAGTTCTGGCCGGGCGCGGTGGCAACGCCATATATGGAGTTCCGCGTTACATAACTTACGGT
AAATGGCCCGCCTGGCTGACCGCCCAACGACCCCCGCCCATTGACGTCAATAATGACGTATGTTCCCATA
GTAACGCCAATAGGGACTTTCCATTGACGTCAATGGGTGGAGTATTTACGGTAAACTGCCCACTTGGCAG
TACATCAAGTGTATCATATGCCAAGTACGCCCCCTATTGACGTCAATGACGGTAAATGGCCCGCCTGGCA
TTATGCCCAGTACATGACCTTATGGGACTTTCCTACTTGGCAGTACATCTACGTATTAGTCATCGCTATT
ACCATGGTCGAGGTGAGCCCCACGTTCTGCTTCACTCTCCCCATCTCCCCCCCCTCCCCACCCCCAATTT
TGTATTTATTTATTTTTTAATTATTTTGTGCAGCGATGGGGGCGGGGGGGGGGGGGGGCGCGCGCCAGGC
GGGGCGGGGCGGGGCGAGGGGCGGGGCGGGGCGAGGCGGAGAGGTGCGGCGGCAGCCAATCAGAGCGGCG
CGCTCCGAAAGTTTCCTTTTATGGCGAGGCGGCGGCGGCGGCGGCCCTATAAAAAGCGAAGCGCGCGGCG
GGCGGGAGTCGCTGCGCGCTGCCTTCGCCCCGTGCCCCGCTCCGCCGCCGCCTCGCGCCGCCCGCCCCGG
CTCTGACTGACCGCGTTACTCCCACAGGTGAGCGGGCGGGACGGCCCTTCTCCTCCGGGCTGTAATTAGC
GCTTGGTTTAATGACGGCTTGTTTCTTTTCTGTGGCTGCGTGAAAGCCTTGAGGGGCTCCGGGAGGGCCC
TTTGTGCGGGGGGAGCGGCTCGGGGGGTGCGTGCGTGTGTGTGTGCGTGGGGAGCGCCGCGTGCGGCTCC
GCGCTGCCCGGCGGCTGTGAGCGCTGCGGGCGCGGCGCGGGGCTTTGTGCGCTCCGCAGTGTGCGCGAGG
GGAGCGCGGCCGGGGGCGGTGCCCCGCGGTGCGGGGGGGGCTGCGAGGGGAACAAAGGCTGCGTGCGGGG
TGTGTGCGTGGGGGGGTGAGCAGGGGGTGTGGGCGCGTCGGTCGGGCTGCAACCCCCCCTGCACCCCCCT
CCCCGAGTTGCTGAGCACGGCCCGGCTTCGGGTGCGGGGCTCCGTACGGGGCGTGGCGCGGGGCTCGCCG
TGCCGGGCGGGGGGTGGCGGCAGGTGGGGGTGCCGGGCGGGGCGGGGCCGCCTCGGGCCGGGGAGGGCTC
GGGGGAGGGGCGCGGCGGCCCCCGGAGTGCCGGCGGCTGTCGAGGCGCGGCGAGCCGCAGCCATTGCCTT
TTATGGTAATCGTGCGAGAGGGCGCAGGGACTTCCTTTGTCCCAAATCTGTGCGGAGCCGAAATCTGGGA
GGCGCCGCCGCACCCCCTCTAGCGGGCGCGGGGCGAAGCGGTGCGGCGCCGGCAGGAAGGAAATGGGCGG
GGAGGGCCTTCGTGCGTCGCCGCGCCGCCGTCCCCTTCTCCCTCTCCAGCCTCGGGGCTGTCCGCGGGGG
GACGGCTGCCTTCGGGGGGGACGGGGCAGGGCGGGGTTCGGCTTCTGGCGTGTGACCGGCGGCTCTAGAG
CCTCTGCTAACCATGTTCATGCCTTCTTCTTTTTCCTACAGCTCCTGGGCAACGTGCTGGTTATTGTGCT
GTCTCATCATTTTGGCAAAGAATTCGCCACTATGGGCTGTATCAAGAGCAAGAGGAAGGACGTCGAGAAC
GGTTCTGCTGAAGGTTCTGTTGCTAGACAACCAGACTTGTTGACTTGTGACGACGAACCAATCCACATCC
CAGGTGCTATCCAACCACACGGTTTGTTGTTGGCTTTGGCTGCTGACATGACTATCGTTGCTGGTTCTGA
CAACTTGCCAGAATTGACTGGTTTGGCTATCGGTGCTTTGATCGGTAGATCTGCTGCTGACGTTTTCGAC
TCTGAAACTCACAACAGATTGACTATCGCTTTGGCTGAACCAGGTGCTGCTGTTGGTGCTCCAATCACTG
TTGGTTTCACTATGAGAAAGGACGCTGGTTTCATCGGTTCTTGGCACAGACACGACCAATTGATCTTCTT
GGAATTGGAACCACCACAAAGAGATGTTGCTGAACCACAAGCTTTCTTCAGAAGAACTAACTCTGCTATC
AGAAGATTGCAAGCTGCTGAAACTTTGGAATCTGCTTGTGCTGCTGCTGCTCAAGAAGTTAGAAAGATCA
CTGGTTTCGACAGAGTTATGATCTACAGATTCGCTTCTGACTTCTCTGGTGAAGTTATCGCTGAAGACAG
ATGTGCTGAAGTTGAATCTAAGTTGGGTTTGCACTACCCAGCTTCTACTGTTCCAGCTCAAGCTAGAAGA
TTGTACACTATCAACCCAGTTAGAATCATCCCAGACATCAACTACAGACCAGTTCCAGTTACTCCAGACT
TGAACCCAGTTACTGGTAGACCAATCGACTTGTCTTTCGCTATCTTGAGATCTGTTTCTCCAGTTCACTT
GGAATTCATGAGAAACATCGGTATGCACGGTACTATGTCTATCTCTATCTTGAGAGGTGAAAGATTGTGG
GGTTTGATCGTTTGTCACCACAGAACTCCATACTACGTTGACTTGGACGGTAGACAAGCTTGTGAATTGG
TTGCTCAAGTTTTGGCTTGGCAAATCGGTGTTATGGAAGAAGGATCCTAACTCGAGCGACGCCTCGACTG
TGCCTTCTAGTTGCCAGCCATCTGTTGTTTGCCCCTCCCCCGTGCCTTCCTTGACCCTGGAAGGTGCCAC
TCCCACTGTCCTTTCCTAATAAAATGAGGAAATTGCATCGCATTGTCTGAGTAGGTGTCATTCTATTCTG
GGGGGTGGGGTGGGGCAGGACAGCAAGGGGGAGGATTGGGAAGACAATAGCAGGCATGCTGGGGATGCGG
TGGGCTCTATGGGCTGCCAAACCAGATGTCAACACAGCTACGGTCTGCCGCTTCAGGTCCATTTACGGAA
GCCGCAATCCTGCACTATGACCACCAGGGGGAGCGCTAGGCCCATCCCTGCACAGGTAGCTATTTTTAGA
GGTTGCTTCTAGCCTGGAGGAAGAAACGAAAGAAATAAAAGACTATGATACTTTTTTTTTTTAACCGGAC
CAACTTATAAATTATTTGTAAGTCCAATAAAAACGCCATATATGGAGTTCCGCGTTACATAACTTACGGT
AAATGGCCCGCCTGGCTGACCGCCCAACGACCCCCGCCCATTGACGTCAATAATGACGTATGTTCCCATA
GTAACGCCAATAGGGACTTTCCATTGACGTCAATGGGTGGAGTATTTACGGTAAACTGCCCACTTGGCAG
TACATCAAGTGTATCATATGCCAAGTACGCCCCCTATTGACGTCAATGACGGTAAATGGCCCGCCTGGCA
TTATGCCCAGTACATGACCTTATGGGACTTTCCTACTTGGCAGTACATCTACGTATTAGTCATCGCTATT
ACCATGGTCGAGGTGAGCCCCACGTTCTGCTTCACTCTCCCCATCTCCCCCCCCTCCCCACCCCCAATTT
TGTATTTATTTATTTTTTAATTATTTTGTGCAGCGATGGGGGCGGGGGGGGGGGGGGGGGSGCGCCAGGC
GGGGCGGGGCGGGGCGAGGGGCGGGGCGGGGCGAGGCGGAGAGGTGCGGCGGCAGCCAATCAGAGCGGCG
CGCTCCGAAAGTTTCCTTTTATGGCGAGGCGGCGGCGGCGGCGGCCCTATAAAAAGCGAAGCGCGCGGCG
GGCGGGAGTCGCTGCGCGCTGCCTTCGCCCCGTGCCCCGCTCCGCCGCCGCCTCGCGCCGCCCGCCCCGG
CTCTGACTGACCGCGTTACTCCCACAGGTGAGCGGGCGGGACGGCCCTTCTCCTCCGGGCTGTAATTAGC
GCTTGGTTTAATGACGGCTTGTTTCTTTTCTGTGGCTGCGTGAAAGCCTTGAGGGGCTCCGGGAGGGCCC
TTTGTGCGGGGGGAGCGGCTCGGGGGGTGCGTGCGTGTGTGTGTGCGTGGGGAGCGCCGCGTGCGGCTCC
GCGCTGCCCGGCGGCTGTGAGCGCTGCGGGCGCGGCGCGGGGCTTTGTGCGCTCCGCAGTGTGCGCGAGG
GGAGCGCGGCCGGGGGCGGTGCCCCGCGGTGCGGGGGGGGCTGCGAGGGGAACAAAGGCTGCGTGCGGGG
TGTGTGCGTGGGGGGGTGAGCAGGGGGTGTGGGCGCGTCGGTCGGGCTGCAACCCCCCCTGCACCCCCCT
CCCCGAGTTGCTGAGCACGGCCCGGCTTCGGGTGCGGGGCTCCGTACGGGGCGTGGCGCGGGGCTCGCCG
TGCCGGGCGGGGGGTGGCGGCAGGTGGGGGTGCCGGGCGGGGCGGGGCCGCCTCGGGCCGGGGAGGGCTC
GGGGGAGGGGCGCGGCGGCCCCCGGAGTGCCGGCGGCTGTCGAGGCGCGGCGAGCCGCAGCCATTGCCTT
TTATGGTAATCGTGCGAGAGGGCGCAGGGACTTCCTTTGTCCCAAATCTGTGCGGAGCCGAAATCTGGGA
GGCGCCGCCGCACCCCCTCTAGCGGGCGCGGGGCGAAGCGGTGCGGCGCCGGCAGGAAGGAAATGGGCGG
GGAGGGCCTTCGTGCGTCGCCGCGCCGCCGTCCCCTTCTCCCTCTCCAGCCTCGGGGCTGTCCGCGGGGG
GACGGCTGCCTTCGGGGGGGACGGGGCAGGGCGGGGTTCGGCTTCTGGCGTGTGACCGGCGGCTCTAGAG
CCTCTGCTAACCATGTTCATGCCTTCTTCTTTTTCCTACAGCTCCTGGGCAACGTGCTGGTTATTGTGCT
GTCTCATCATTTTGGCAAAGAATTCGCCACTATGCTGCCCCCCCTGGAGAGGCTGACCCTGGGTTCTGTG
AGCGTGATCAAGCCCGAGATGAAGATCAAGCTGTGCATGAGGGGCACCGTGAACGGCCACAACTTCGTGA
TCGAGGGCGAGGGCAAGGGCAACCCCTACGAGGGCACCCAGATCCTGGACCTGAACGTGACCGAGGGCGC
CCCCCTGCCCTTCGCCTACGACATCCTGACCACCGTGTTCCAGTACGGCAACAGGGCCTTCACCAAGTAC
CCCGCCGACATCCAGGACTACTTCAAGCAGACCTTCCCCGAGGGCTACCACTGGGAGAGGAGCATGACCT
ACGAGGACCAGGGCATCTGCACCGCCACCAGCAACATCAGCATGAGGGGCGACTGCTTCTTCTACGACAT
CAGGTTCGACGGCACCAACTTCCCCCCCAACGGCCCCGTGATGCAGAAGAAGACCCTGAAGTGGGAGCCC
AGCACCGAGAAGATGTACGTGGAGGACGGCGTGCTGAAGGGCGACGTGAACATGAGGCTGCTGCTGGAGG
GCGGCGGCCACTACAGGTGCGACTTCAAGACCACCTACAAGGCCAAGAAGGAGGTGAGGCTGCCCGACGC
CCACAAGATCGACCACAGGATCGAGATCCTGAAGCACGACAAGGACTACAACAAGGTGAAGCTGTACGAG
AACGCCGTGGCCAGGTACTCCATGCTGCCCAGCCAGGCCGGATCCTAACTCGAGGATCCAGACATGATAA
GATACATTGATGAGTTTGGACAAACCACAACTAGAATGCAGTGAAAAAAATGCTTTATTTGTGAAATTTG
TGATGCTATTGCTTTATTTGTAACCATTATAAGCTGCAATAAACGCTGGATGCACACACTGGCTTAAGAT
GACGGGACCCTGTAAACGTGTCCGCCTTGCCACTTTGTGCAATATTTAGCTCCTTCAGTAGAGGGCGCTG
CAGGAACATGTCAGGAGGGGGCCTTCTCTTCCGGATTCTGGATTCTGGTATACACTTGGAGCGTGGCATT
TGGGGGACAGCCACTGGTGCGCAGCCCCATCAAGTTTTGGTGGCATCCCTAACGCCATATATGGAGTTCC
GCGTTACATAACTTACGGTAAATGGCCCGCCTGGCTGACCGCCCAACGACCCCCGCCCATTGACGTCAAT
AATGACGTATGTTCCCATAGTAACGCCAATAGGGACTTTCCATTGACGTCAATGGGTGGAGTATTTACGG
TAAACTGCCCACTTGGCAGTACATCAAGTGTATCATATGCCAAGTACGCCCCCTATTGACGTCAATGACG
GTAAATGGCCCGCCTGGCATTATGCCCAGTACATGACCTTATGGGACTTTCCTACTTGGCAGTACATCTA
CGTATTAGTCATCGCTATTACCATGGTCGAGGTGAGCCCCACGTTCTGCTTCACTCTCCCCATCTCCCCC
CCCTCCCCACCCCCAATTTTGTATTTATTTATTTTTTAATTATTTTGTGCAGCGATGGGGGCGGGGGGGG
GGGGGGGCGCGCGCCAGGCGGGGCGGGGCGGGGCGAGGGGCGGGGCGGGGCGAGGCGGAGAGGTGCGGCG
GCAGCCAATCAGAGCGGCGCGCTCCGAAAGTTTCCTTTTATGGCGAGGCGGCGGCGGCGGCGGCCCTATA
AAAAGCGAAGCGCGCGGCGGGCGGGAGTCGCTGCGCGCTGCCTTCGCCCCGTGCCCCGCTCCGCCGCCGC
CTCGCGCCGCCCGCCCCGGCTCTGACTGACCGCGTTACTCCCACAGGTGAGCGGGCGGGACGGCCCTTCT
CCTCCGGGCTGTAATTAGCGCTTGGTTTAATGACGGCTTGTTTCTTTTCTGTGGCTGCGTGAAAGCCTTG
AGGGGCTCCGGGAGGGCCCTTTGTGCGGGGGGAGCGGCTCGGGGGGTGCGTGCGTGTGTGTGTGCGTGGG
GAGCGCCGCGTGCGGCTCCGCGCTGCCCGGCGGCTGTGAGCGCTGCGGGCGCGGCGCGGGGCTTTGTGCG
CTCCGCAGTGTGCGCGAGGGGAGCGCGGCCGGGGGCGGTGCCCCGCGGTGCGGGGGGGGCTGCGAGGGGA
ACAAAGGCTGCGTGCGGGGTGTGTGCGTGGGGGGGTGAGCAGGGGGTGTGGGCGCGTCGGTCGGGCTGCA
ACCCCCCCTGCACCCCCCTCCCCGAGTTGCTGAGCACGGCCCGGCTTCGGGTGCGGGGCTCCGTACGGGG
CGTGGCGCGGGGCTCGCCGTGCCGGGCGGGGGGTGGCGGCAGGTGGGGGTGCCGGGCGGGGCGGGGCCGC
CTCGGGCCGGGGAGGGCTCGGGGGAGGGGCGCGGCGGCCCCCGGAGTGCCGGCGGCTGTCGAGGCGCGGC
GAGCCGCAGCCATTGCCTTTTATGGTAATCGTGCGAGAGGGCGCAGGGACTTCCTTTGTCCCAAATCTGT
GCGGAGCCGAAATCTGGGAGGCGCCGCCGCACCCCCTCTAGCGGGCGCGGGGCGAAGCGGTGCGGCGCCG
GCAGGAAGGAAATGGGCGGGGAGGGCCTTCGTGCGTCGCCGCGCCGCCGTCCCCTTCTCCCTCTCCAGCC
TCGGGGCTGTCCGCGGGGGGACGGCTGCCTTCGGGGGGGACGGGGCAGGGCGGGGTTCGGCTTCTGGCGT
GTGACCGGCGGCTCTAGAGCCTCTGCTAACCATGTTCATGCCTTCTTCTTTTTCCTACAGCTCCTGGGCA
ACGTGCTGGTTATTGTGCTGTCTCATCATTTTGGCAAAGAATTCGCCACTATGCGTAAGCCAGATCTCCG
CGTTCTTATCCCACCTGGCAGCAAGAACACGATGCCATCAGTGAATCAAAGGATAAATAACTCCAAGCGC
TCGGCCGGACTCAACGAAGACGAGTCGCCATCTAAGAAGCTGGCGTCGCCGGAGGTGTCGTCAAGGCTGG
AGCGCCTGACCCTCCAGTCCAGCACTAGTATGGTGAGCAAGGGCGAGGAGCTGTTCACCGGGGTGGTGCC
CATCCTGGTCGAGCTGGACGGCGACGTAAACGGCCACAAGTTCAGCGTGTCCGGCGAGGGCGAGGGCGAT
GCCACCTACGGCAAGCTGACCCTGAAGTTCATCTGCACCACCGGCAAGCTGCCCGTGCCCTGGCCCACCC
TCGTGACCACCCTGAGCTGGGGCGTGCAGTGCTTCGCCCGCTACCCCGACCACATGAAGCAGCACGACTT
CTTCAAGTCCGCCATGCCCGAAGGCTACGTCCAGGAGCGCACCATCTTCTTCAAGGACGACGGCAACTAC
AAGACCCGCGCCGAGGTGAAGTTCGAGGGCGACACCCTGGTGAACCGCATCGAGCTGAAGGGCATCGACT
TCAAGGAGGACGGCAACATCCTGGGGCACAAGCTGGAGTACAACGCCATCCACGGCAACGTCTATATCAC
CGCCGACAAGCAGAAGAACGGCATCAAGGCCAACTTCGGCCTGAACTGCAACATCGAGGACGGCAGCGTG
CAGCTCGCCGACCACTACCAGCAGAACACCCCCATCGGCGACGGCCCCGTGCTGCTGCCCGACAACCACT
ACCTGAGCACCCAGTCCAAGCTGAGCAAAGACCCCAACGAGAAGCGCGATCACATGGTCCTGCTGGAGTT
CGTGACCGCCGCCGGGATCACTCTCGGCATGGACGAGCTGTACAAGGGATCCTAACTCGAGATTCACTCC
TCAGGTGCAGGCTGCCTATCAGAAGGTGGTGGCTGGTGTGGCCAATGCCCTGGCTCACAAATACCACTGA
GATCTTTTTCCCTCTGCCAAAAATTATGGGGACATCATGAAGCCCCTTGAGCATCTGACTTCTGGCTAAT
AAAGGAAATTTATTTTCATTGCAATAGTGTGTTGGAATTTTTTGTGTCTCTCACTCGGAAGGACATATGG
GAGGGCAAATCATTTAAAACATCAGAATGAGTATTTGGTTTAGAGTTTGGCAACATATGCCCATATGCTG
GCTGCCATGAACAAAGGTTGGCTATAAAGAGGTCATCAGTATATGAAACAGCCCCCTGCTGTCCATTCCT
TATTCCATAGAAAAGCCTTGACTTGAGGTTAGATTTTTTTTATATTTTGTTTTGTGTTATTTTTTTCTTT
AACATCCCTAAAATTTTCCTTACATGTTTTACTAGCCAGATTTTTCCTCCTCTCCTGACTACTCCCAGTC
ATAGCTGTCCCTCTTCTCTTATGGAGATCCCTCGACCTGCAGCCCAAGCTTGGCGTAATGCTGGTTCTGT
ATGGGCACAGACAACCTAACTAATTTCCTGGCCCTCAAGGTGACTTGCTTGAACTTGCCACCTTCGCCAC
TAGGGGGCAGCATTGGTTTACACAGGGTGAACAAACGTTCAATTCTAAACTAATATTCTTTGGTGGGAAA
GTGTGTTCATTTTGGTTTGTTTTGAAGAAGTCACTTCATACCTTTGAACTGGGGTTAAGCTGGTTAACTC
CCAAAAACGCCATATATGGAGTTCCGCGTTACATAACTTACGGTAAATGGCCCGCCTGGCTGACCGCCCA
ACGACCCCCGCCCATTGACGTCAATAATGACGTATGTTCCCATAGTAACGCCAATAGGGACTTTCCATTG
ACGTCAATGGGTGGAGTATTTACGGTAAACTGCCCACTTGGCAGTACATCAAGTGTATCATATGCCAAGT
ACGCCCCCTATTGACGTCAATGACGGTAAATGGCCCGCCTGGCATTATGCCCAGTACATGACCTTATGGG
ACTTTCCTACTTGGCAGTACATCTACGTATTAGTCATCGCTATTACCATGGTCGAGGTGAGCCCCACGTT
CTGCTTCACTCTCCCCATCTCCCCCCCCTCCCCACCCCCAATTTTGTATTTATTTATTTTTTAATTATTT
TGTGCAGCGATGGGGGCGGGGGGGGGGGGGGGCGCGCGCCAGGCGGGGCGGGGCGGGGCGAGGGGCGGGG
CGGGGCGAGGCGGAGAGGTGCGGCGGCAGCCAATCAGAGCGGCGCGCTCCGAAAGTTTCCTTTTATGGCG
AGGCGGCGGCGGCGGCGGCCCTATAAAAAGCGAAGCGCGCGGCGGGCGGGAGTCGCTGCGCGCTGCCTTC
GCCCCGTGCCCCGCTCCGCCGCCGCCTCGCGCCGCCCGCCCCGGCTCTGACTGACCGCGTTACTCCCACA
GGTGAGCGGGCGGGACGGCCCTTCTCCTCCGGGCTGTAATTAGCGCTTGGTTTAATGACGGCTTGTTTCT
TTTCTGTGGCTGCGTGAAAGCCTTGAGGGGCTCCGGGAGGGCCCTTTGTGCGGGGGGAGCGGCTCGGGGG
GTGCGTGCGTGTGTGTGTGCGTGGGGAGCGCCGCGTGCGGCTCCGCGCTGCCCGGCGGCTGTGAGCGCTG
CGGGCGCGGCGCGGGGCTTTGTGCGCTCCGCAGTGTGCGCGAGGGGAGCGCGGCCGGGGGCGGTGCCCCG
CGGTGCGGGGGGGGCTGCGAGGGGAACAAAGGCTGCGTGCGGGGTGTGTGCGTGGGGGGGTGAGCAGGGG
GTGTGGGCGCGTCGGTCGGGCTGCAACCCCCCCTGCACCCCCCTCCCCGAGTTGCTGAGCACGGCCCGGC
TTCGGGTGCGGGGCTCCGTACGGGGCGTGGCGCGGGGCTCGCCGTGCCGGGCGGGGGGTGGCGGCAGGTG
GGGGTGCCGGGCGGGGCGGGGCCGCCTCGGGCCGGGGAGGGCTCGGGGGAGGGGCGCGGCGGCCCCCGGA
GYGCCGGCGGCTGTCGAGGCGCGGCGAGCCGCAGCCATTGCCTTTTATGGTAATCGTGCGAGAGGGCGCA
GGGACTTCCTTTGTCCCAAATCTGTGCGGAGCCGAAATCTGGGAGGCGCCGCCGCACCCCCTCTAGCGGG
CGCGGGGCGAAGCGGTGCGGCGCCGGCAGGAAGGAAATGGGCGGGGAGGGCCTTCGTGCGTCGCCGCGCC
GCCGTCCCCTTCTCCCTCTCCAGCCTCGGGGCTGTCCGCGGGGGGACGGCTGCCTTCGGGGGGGACGGGG
CAGGGCGGGGTTCGGCTTCTGGCGTGTGACCGGCGGCTCTAGAGCCTCTGCTAACCATGTTCATGCCTTC
TTCTTTTTCCTACAGCTCCTGGGCAACGTGCTGGTTATTGTGCTGTCTCATCATTTTGGCAAAGAATTCG
CCACTATGCCAGAGCCAGCGAAGTCTGCTCCCGCCCCGAAAAAGGGCTCCAAGAAGGCGGTGACTAAGGC
GCAGAAGAAAGGCGGCAAGAAGCGCAAGCGCAGCCGCAAGGAGAGCTATTCCATCTATGTGTACAAGGTT
CTGAAGCAGGTCCACCCTGACACCGGCATTTCGTCCAAGGCCATGGGCATCATGAATTCGTTTGTGAACG
ACATTTTCGAGCGCATCGCAGGTGAGGCTTCCCGCCTGGCGCATTACAACAAGCGCTCGACCATCACCTC
CAGGGAGATCCAGACGGCCGTGCGCCTGCTGCTGCCTGGGGAGTTGGCCAAGCACGCCGTGTCCGAGGGT
ACTAAGGCCATCACCAAGTACACCAGCGCTAAGGGTTCTGTATCAAAAGGCGAGGCGGTCATTAAAGAGT
TCATGAGGTTTAAAGTCCATATGGAAGGAAGCATGAATGGTCACGAGTTTGAGATAGAGGGAGAGGGTGA
GGGAAGGCCGTACGAAGGGACGCAAACTGCGAAGTTGAAGGTAACGAAAGGCGGCCCTCTGCCATTCTCT
TGGGACATCCTTTCACCGCAATTTATGTACGGCTCTAGGGCCTTCACAAAACACCCCGCCGATATTCCGG
ATTACTATAAACAAAGTTTTCCTGAGGGCTTCAAGTGGGAAAGAGTAATGAACTTCGAGGATGGGGGAGC
TGTGACGGTTACTCAAGACACTAGCCTGGAGGACGGTACTCTTATATACAAGGTAAAACTAAGAGGGACG
AATTTTCCGCCAGACGGCCCCGTGATGCAAAAAAAAACTATGGGGTGGGAAGCATCCACCGAGAGGCTGT
ACCCCGAAGACGGGGTCCTGAAGGGTGATATTAAAATGGCATTAAGATTAAAAGATGGCGGGAGATACTT
AGCTGACTTCAAGACTACATATAAAGCCAAAAAACCTGTACAGATGCCTGGAGCTTACAATGTGGATCGT
AAGCTGGATATTACATCCCACAACGAAGATTATACCGTGGTGGAGCAGTACGAGCGTTCAGAGGGGCGTC
ACTCCACCGGGGGTATGGATGAATTATACAAGAGCGGTCTTAGAAGCAGGGCGCAAGCGTCAAATTCAGC
GGTAGATGGAACAGCAGGTCCAGGTAGTACTGGCAGCAGAGGATCCTAACTCGAGATTCACTCCTCAGGT
GCAGGCTGCCTATCAGAAGGTGGTGGCTGGTGTGGCCAATGCCCTGGCTCACAAATACCACTGAGATCTT
TTTCCCTCTGCCAAAAATTATGGGGACATCATGAAGCCCCTTGAGCATCTGACTTCTGGCTAATAAAGGA
AATTTATTTTCATTGCAATAGTGTGTTGGAATTTTTTGTGTCTCTCACTCGGAAGGACATATGGGAGGGC
AAATCATTTAAAACATCAGAATGAGTATTTGGTTTAGAGTTTGGCAACATATGCCCATATGCTGGCTGCC
ATGAACAAAGGTTGGCTATAAAGAGGTCATCAGTATATGAAACAGCCCCCTGCTGTCCATTCCTTATTCC
ATAGAAAAGCCTTGACTTGAGGTTAGATTTTTTTTATATTTTGTTTTGTGTTATTTTTTTCTTTAACATC
CCTAAAATTTTCCTTACATGTTTTACTAGCCAGATTTTTCCTCCTCTCCTGACTACTCCCAGTCATAGCT
GTCCCTCTTCTCTTATGGAGATCCCTCGACCTGCAGCCCAAGCTTGGCGTAATGCTGAGCAGTTACAGAG
ATGTTACGAACCCTGAACAGGTTGACTATTAATTGTGTCTGCTTGATGTGGACACCAGGTGGCGCTGGAC
ATCAGATTTGGAGAGGCAGTTGTCTAGGGAACCGGGCTCTGTGCCAGCGCAGGAGGCAGGCTGGCTCTCC
TATTCCAGGGATGCTCATCCAGGAAGGAAAGGTTGCATGCTGGACACACTAACCTTACAGCGGTGGGCTC
TATGGGGTACCTACGTAGGTACATAACTTACGGTAAATGGCCCGCCTGGCTGACCGCCCAACGACCCCCG
CCCATTGACGTCAATAATGACGTATGTTCCCATAGTAACGCCAATAGGGACTTTCCATTGACGTCAATGG
GTGGAGTATTTACGGTAAACTGCCCACTTGGCAGTACATCAAGTGTATCATATGCCAAGTACGCCCCCTA
TTGACGTCAATGACGGTAAATGGCCCGCCTGGCATTATGCCCAGTACATGACCTTATGGGACTTTCCTAC
TTGGCAGTACATCTACGTATTAGTCATCGCTATTACCATGGTGATGCGGTTTTGGCAGTACATCAATGGG
CGTGGATAGCGGTTTGACTCACGGGGATTTCCAAGTCTCCACCCCATTGACGTCAATGGGAGTTTGTTTT
GGCACCAAAATCAACGGGACTTTCCAAAATGTCGTAACAACTCCGCCCCATTGACGCAAATGGGCGGTAG
GCGTGTACGGTGGGAGGTCTATATAAGCAGAGCTCGTTTAGTGAACCGTCAGATAGCCACCATGGGTAAA
AAGCCTGAACTCACCGCGACGTCTGTCGAGAAGTTTCTGATCGAAAAGTTCGACAGCGTGTCCGACCTGA
TGCAGCTCTCGGAGGGCGAAGAATCTCGTGCTTTCAGCTTCGATGTAGGAGGGCGTGGATATGTCCTGCG
GGTAAATAGCTGCGCCGATGGTTTCTACAAAGATCGTTATGTTTATCGGCACTTTGCATCGGCCGCGCTC
CCGATTCCGGAAGTGCTTGACATTGGGGAATTTAGCGAGAGCCTGACCTATTGCATCTCCCGCCGTGCAC
AGGGTGTCACGTTGCAAGACCTGCCTGAAACCGAACTGCCCGCTGTTCTGCAACCGGTCGCGGAGGCCAT
GGATGCGATCGCTGCGGCCGATCTTAGCCAGACGAGCGGGTTCGGCCCATTCGGACCGCAAGGAATCGGT
CAATACACTACATGGCGTGATTTCATATGCGCGATTGCTGATCCCCATGTGTATCACTGGCAAACTGTGA
TGGACGACACCGTCAGTGCGTCCGTCGCGCAGGCTCTCGATGAGCTGATGCTTTGGGCCGAGGACTGCCC
CGAAGTCCGGCACCTCGTGCACGCGGATTTCGGCTCCAACAATGTCCTGACGGACAATGGCCGCATAACA
GCGGTCATTGACTGGAGCGAGGCGATGTTCGGGGATTCCCAATACGAGGTCGCCAACATCTTCTTCTGGA
GGCCGTGGTTGGCTTGTATGGAGCAGCAGACGCGCTACTTCGAGCGGAGGCATCCGGAGCTTGCAGGATC
GCCGCGGCTCCGGGCGTATATGCTCCGCATTGGTCTTGACCAACTCTATCAGAGCTTGGTTGACGGCAAT
TTCGATGATGCAGCTTGGGCGCAGGGTCGATGCGACGCAATCGTCCGATCCGGAGCCGGGACTGTCGGGC
GTACACAAATCGCCCGCAGAAGCGCGGCCGTCTGGACCGATGGCTGTGTAGAAGTACTCGCCGATAGTGG
AAACCGACGCCCCAGCACTCGTCCGAGGGCAAAGGAATAACTCGAGCGACGCCTCGACTGTGCCTTCTAG
TTGCCAGCCATCTGTTGTTTGCCCCTCCCCCGTGCCTTCCTTGACCCTGGAAGGTGCCACTCCCACTGTC
CTTTCCTAATAAAATGAGGAAATTGCATCGCATTGTCTGAGTAGGTGTCATTCTATTCTGGGGGGTGGGG
TGGGGCAGGACAGCAAGGGGGAGGATTGGGAAGACAATAGCAGGCATGCTGGGGATGCGGTGGGCTCTAT
GAGTATCGATACTAGTTAAAAGTTTTGTTACTTTATAGAAGAAATTTTGAGTTTTTGTTTTTTTTTAATA
AATAAATAAACATAAATAAATTGTTTGTTGAATTTATTATTAGTATGTAAGTGTAAATATAATAAAACTT
AATATCTATTCAAATTAATAAATAAACCTCGATATACAGACCGATAAAACACATGCGTCAATTTTACGCA
TGATTATCTTTAACGTACGTCACAATATGATTATCTTTCTAGGGTTAATCTAGTATACGCGTATGCGGCC
GCTTAATTAATCCAGCTTTTGTTCCCTTTAGTGAGGGTTAATTCCGAGCGGCCGCGTGTTACAACCAATT
AACCAATTCTGATTAGAAAAACTCATCGAGCATCAAATGAAACTGCAATTTATTCATATCAGGATTATCA
ATACCATATTTTTGAAAAAGCCGTTTCTGTAATGAAGGAGAAAACTCACCGAGGCAGTTCCATAGGATGG
CAAGATCCTGGTATCGGTCTGCGATTCCGACTCGTCCAACATCAATACAACCTATTAATTTCCCCTCGTC
AAAAATAAGGTTATCAAGTGAGAAATCACCATGAGTGACGACTGAATCCGGTGAGAATGGCAAAAGCTTA
TGCATTTCTTTCCAGACTTGTTCAACAGGCCAGCCATTACGCTCGTCATCAAAATCACTCGCATCAACCA
AACCGTTATTCATTCGTGATTGCGCCTGAGCGAGGCGAAATACGCGATCGCTGTTAAAAGGACAATTACA
AACAGGAATCGAATGCAACCGGCGCAGGAACACTGCCAGCGCATCAACAATATTTTCACCTGAATCAGGA
TATTCTTCTAATACCTGGAATGCTGTTTTCCCGGGGATCGCAGTGGTGAGTAACCATGCATCATCAGGAG
TACGGATAAAATGCTTGATGGTCGGAAGAGGCATAAATTCCGTCAGCCAGTTTAGTCTGACCATCTCATC
TGTAACATCATTGGCAACGCTACCTTTGCCATGTTTCAGAAACAACTCTGGCGCATCGGGCTTCCCATAC
AATCGATAGATTGTCGCACCTGATTGCCCGACATTATCGCGAGCCCATTTATACCCATATAAATCAGCAT
CCATGTTGGAATTTAATCGCGGCCTGGAGCAAGACGTTTCCCGTTGAATATGGCTCATAACACCCCTTGT
ATTACTGTTTATGTAAGCAGACAGTTTTATTGTTCATGATGATATATTTTTATCTTGTGCAATGTAACAT
CAGAGATTTTGAGACACAACGTGGCTTTGTTGAATAAATCGAACTTTTGCTGAGTTGAAGGATCAGTCAT
GACCAAAATCCC
Features (pLannotate 1.2.2; 32 found; start..end, strand, type, name):
     61..649     +  rep_origin     ori: high-copy-number ColE1/pMB1/pBR322/pUC origin of replication
    761..779     +  promoter       T7 promoter: promoter for bacteriophage T7 RNA polymerase
   1383..1686    +  enhancer       CMV enhancer: human cytomegalovirus immediate early enhancer
   1688..1964    +  promoter       chicken β-actin promoter: No description available
   1965..2981    +  intron         chimeric intron: chimera between introns from chicken β-actin and rabbit β-globin
   3087..4031    +  CDS            iRFP713: iRFP713 is a basic (constitutively fluorescent) near ir fluorescent protein published in 2011, derived from Rhodopseudomonas palustris. It has low acid sensitivity. It requires the cofactor biliverdin for fluorescence.
   4058..4282    +  polyA_signal   bGH poly(A) signal: bovine growth hormone polyadenylation signal
   4533..4836    +  enhancer       CMV enhancer: human cytomegalovirus immediate early enhancer
   4838..5114    +  promoter       chicken β-actin promoter: No description available
   5115..6131    +  intron         chimeric intron: chimera between introns from chicken β-actin and rabbit β-globin
   6228..6899    +  CDS            hmAzami-Green: humanized monomeric Azami-Green fluorescent protein mammalian codon-optimized
   6915..7044    -  polyA_signal   SV40 poly(A) signal: SV40 polyadenylation signal
   7282..7585    +  enhancer       CMV enhancer: human cytomegalovirus immediate early enhancer
   7587..7863    +  promoter       chicken β-actin promoter: No description available
   7864..8880    +  intron         chimeric intron: chimera between introns from chicken β-actin and rabbit β-globin
   8944..9090    +  CDS            MEF2C (fragment): MEF2C_HUMAN - Experimental evidence at protein level: Swiss-Prot protein existence level 1. Transcription activator which binds specifically to the MEF2 element present in the regulatory regions of many muscle-specific genes. Controls cardiac morphogenesis and myogenesis, and is also involved in vascular development. Enhances transcriptional activation mediated by SOX18. Plays an essential role in hippocampal-dependent learning and memory by suppressing the number of excitatory synapses and thus regulating basal and evoked synaptic transmission. Crucial for normal neuronal development, distrib
   9130..9846    +  CDS            mCerulean3: mCerulean3 is a basic (constitutively fluorescent) cyan fluorescent protein published in 2011, derived from Aequorea victoria. It is reported to be a somewhat slowly-maturing monomer with very low acid sensitivity.
   9863..9937    +  CDS            HBB (fragment): HBB_PONPY - Experimental evidence at transcript level: Swiss-Prot protein existence level 2. Involved in oxygen transport from the lung to the various peripheral tissues. From Pongo pygmaeus (Bornean orangutan).
  10008..10063   +  polyA_signal   β-globin poly(A) signal: rabbit β-globin polyadenylation signal (Gil and Proudfoot, 1987)
  10667..10970   +  enhancer       CMV enhancer: human cytomegalovirus immediate early enhancer
  10972..11248   +  promoter       chicken β-actin promoter: No description available
  11249..12265   +  intron         chimeric intron: chimera between introns from chicken β-actin and rabbit β-globin
  12326..12703   +  CDS            H2B: human histone H2B; HIST1H2BJ
  12710..13402   +  CDS            mScarlet: mScarlet is a basic (constitutively fluorescent) red fluorescent protein published in 2016, derived from synthetic construct. It has moderate acid sensitivity.
  13497..13571   +  CDS            HBB (fragment): HBB_PONPY - Experimental evidence at transcript level: Swiss-Prot protein existence level 2. Involved in oxygen transport from the lung to the various peripheral tissues. From Pongo pygmaeus (Bornean orangutan).
  13642..13697   +  polyA_signal   β-globin poly(A) signal: rabbit β-globin polyadenylation signal (Gil and Proudfoot, 1987)
  14300..14600   +  enhancer       CMV enhancer: human cytomegalovirus immediate early enhancer
  14601..14804   +  promoter       CMV promoter: human cytomegalovirus (CMV) immediate early promoter
  14838..15859   +  CDS            HygR (fragment): aminoglycoside phosphotransferase from E. coli; aph(4)-Ia; confers resistance to hygromycin
  15878..16085   +  polyA_signal   bGH poly(A) signal: bovine growth hormone polyadenylation signal
  16405..16423   -  promoter       T3 promoter: promoter for bacteriophage T3 RNA polymerase
  16463..17278   -  CDS            KanR: aminoglycoside phosphotransferase; aph(3')-Ia; confers resistance to kanamycin in bacteria or G418 (Geneticin®) in eukaryotes
