[The description below was written by a language model from this plasmid's Addgene catalogue record and pLannotate feature annotations shown in this document.]
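Description:
JPF0419v is a 17.4 kb mammalian expression plasmid built on the MTK0_043 PiggyBac destination backbone from a modular mammalian cloning toolkit. It is intended for transposase-mediated genomic integration, although the PiggyBac terminal repeats themselves were not picked up in the feature table. It is propagated in E. coli through a high-copy ColE1/pUC-type origin and selected with kanamycin (KanR). T7 and T3 promoters flank the payload region.

The catalogue purpose calls the payload multicistronic, but the insert name and annotation show four separate transcription units in the same orientation. Each is driven by its own CAG promoter, made up of the CMV enhancer, chicken β-actin promoter and chimeric intron. The first unit expresses iRFP713, a near-infrared, biliverdin-dependent protein. According to the record it carries a Lyn tag, which targets it to the plasma membrane, and it ends in a bGH poly(A) signal. The second unit expresses humanized monomeric Azami-Green, kept cytoplasmic by a nuclear export signal per the insert name, with an SV40 poly(A) signal. The third unit encodes a p38 kinase translocation reporter fused to mCerulean3. The annotated MEF2C fragment corresponds to the p38 docking and substrate portion, so reporter distribution between nucleus and cytoplasm reads out kinase activity. The fourth unit expresses human histone H2B fused to mScarlet as a nuclear/chromatin marker. The last two units end in rabbit β-globin poly(A) regions. A fifth cassette, with a CMV enhancer/promoter driving hygromycin resistance and a bGH poly(A) signal, allows selection of stably integrated mammalian cells.

Together these parts label membrane, cytoplasm and nucleus in four spectrally distinct colours while reporting p38 signalling in live cells. The depositor notes the plasmid was used for a figure in the toolkit publication, demonstrating multi-unit assembly.
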