Addgene plasmid #124021: JPF0419v
Purpose: Encodes pCAG driving expression of multicistronic Lyn-tagged iRFP713, cytoplasmic mAzamiGreen, mCerulean-tethered p38 KTR, and Histone 2B fused to mScarlet in a PiggyBac destination vector
Depositing lab: Hana El-Samad. Depositing organization: University of California, San Francisco (UCSF). Publication: A Toolkit for Rapid Modular Construction of Biological Circuits in Mammalian Cells. Fonseca JP, Bonny AR, Kumar GR, Ng AH, Town J, Wu QC, Aslankoohi E, Chen SY, Dods G, Harrigan P, Osimiri LC, Kistler AL, El-Samad H. ACS Synth Biol. 2019 Nov 15;8(11):2593-2606. doi: 10.1021/acssynbio.9b00322. Epub 2019 Nov 5. PubMed 31686495.
Backbone
  Vector backbone: MTK0_043
  Vector type: Mammalian Expression
Growth in bacteria
  Bacterial resistance: Kanamycin, 50 μg/mL
  Growth temperature: 37°C
  Growth strain: DH5alpha
  Copy number: Unknown
Gene/Insert
  Gene/Insert name: PB_pCAG-Lyn-iRFP713_pCAG-NES-mAzamiGreen_pCAG-p38KTR-mCerulean_pCAG-H2B::mScarlet
  Species: Synthetic
  Cloning method: Restriction Enzyme; 5′ cloning site unknown (unknown if destroyed); 3′ cloning site unknown (unknown if destroyed)
Terms and licenses: Academic/Nonprofit Terms; Industry Terms: Not Available to Industry
Depositor comments: Plasmid used to generate Fig .2c Please visit https://www.biorxiv.org/content/10.1101/506188v2 for BioRxiv preprint
How to cite: JPF0419v was a gift from Hana El-Samad (Addgene plasmid # 124021 ; http://n2t.net/addgene:124021 ; RRID:Addgene_124021)
